>Addgene plasmid #186387 | pDEST-Spe4-RfA-Halotag-stop | addgene full sequence | sequence record 373586 | Addgene NGS Result
GCACTTTTCGGGGAAATGTGCGCGGAACCCCTATTTGTTTATTTTTCTAAATACATTCAAATATGTATCC
GCTCATGAGACAATAACCCTGATAAATGCTTCAATAATATTGAAAAAGGAAGAGTATGAGTATTCAACAT
TTCCGTGTCGCCCTTATTCCCTTTTTTGCGGCATTTTGCCTTCCTGTTTTTGCTCACCCAGAAACGCTGG
TGAAAGTAAAAGATGCTGAAGATCAGTTGGGTGCACGAGTGGGTTACATCGAACTGGATCTCAACAGCGG
TAAGATCCTTGAGAGTTTTCGCCCCGAAGAACGTTTTCCAATGATGAGCACTTTTAAAGTTCTGCTATGT
GGCGCGGTATTATCCCGTATTGACGCCGGGCAAGAGCAACTCGGTCGCCGCATACACTATTCTCAGAATG
ACTTGGTTGAGTACTCACCAGTCACAGAAAAGCATCTTACGGATGGCATGACAGTAAGAGAATTATGCAG
TGCTGCCATAACCATGAGTGATAACACTGCGGCCAACTTACTTCTGACAACGATCGGAGGACCGAAGGAG
CTAACCGCTTTTTTGCACAACATGGGGGATCATGTAACTCGCCTTGATCGTTGGGAACCGGAGCTGAATG
AAGCCATACCAAACGACGAGCGTGACACCACGATGCCTGTAGCAATGGCAACAACGTTGCGCAAACTATT
AACTGGCGAACTACTTACTCTAGCTTCCCGGCAACAATTAATAGACTGGATGGAGGCGGATAAAGTTGCA
GGACCACTTCTGCGCTCGGCCCTTCCGGCTGGCTGGTTTATTGCTGATAAATCTGGAGCCGGTGAGCGTG
GATCTCGCGGTATCATTGCAGCACTGGGGCCAGATGGTAAGCCCTCCCGTATCGTAGTTATCTACACGAC
GGGGAGTCAGGCAACTATGGATGAACGAAATAGACAGATCGCTGAGATAGGTGCCTCACTGATTAAGCAT
TGGTAACTGTCAGACCAAGTTTACTCATATATACTTTAGATTGATTTAAAACTTCATTTTTAATTTAAAA
GGATCTAGGTGAAGATCCTTTTTGATAATCTCATGACCAAAATCCCTTAACGTGAGTTTTCGTTCCACTG
AGCGTCAGACCCCGTAGAAAAGATCAAAGGATCTTCTTGAGATCCTTTTTTTCTGCGCGTAATCTGCTGC
TTGCAAACAAAAAAACCACCGCTACCAGCGGTGGTTTGTTTGCCGGATCAAGAGCTACCAACTCTTTTTC
CGAAGGTAACTGGCTTCAGCAGAGCGCAGATACCAAATACTGTTCTTCTAGTGTAGCCGTAGTTAGGCCA
CCACTTCAAGAACTCTGTAGCACCGCCTACATACCTCGCTCTGCTAATCCTGTTACCAGTGGCTGCTGCC
AGTGGCGATAAGTCGTGTCTTACCGGGTTGGACTCAAGACGATAGTTACCGGATAAGGCGCAGCGGTCGG
GCTGAACGGGGGGTTCGTGCACACAGCCCAGCTTGGAGCGAACGACCTACACCGAACTGAGATACCTACA
GCGTGAGCTATGAGAAAGCGCCACGCTTCCCGAAGGGAGAAAGGCGGACAGGTATCCGGTAAGCGGCAGG
GTCGGAACAGGAGAGCGCACGAGGGAGCTTCCAGGGGGAAACGCCTGGTATCTTTATAGTCCTGTCGGGT
TTCGCCACCTCTGACTTGAGCGTCGATTTTTGTGATGCTCGTCAGGGGGGCGGAGCCTATGGAAAAACGC
CAGCAACGCGGCCTTTTTACGGTTCCTGGCCTTTTGCTGGCCTTTTGCTCACATGTTCTTTCCTGCGTTA
TCCCCTGATTCTGTGGATAACCGTATTACCGCCTTTGAGTGAGCTGATACCGCTCGCCGCAGCCGAACGA
CCGAGCGCAGCGAGTCAGTGAGCGAGGAAGCGGAAGAGCGCCCAATACGCAAACCGCCTCTCCCCGCGCG
TTGGCCGATTCATTAATGCAGCTGGCACGACAGGTTTCCCGACTGGAAAGCGGGCAGTGAGCGCAACGCA
ATTAATGTGAGTTAGCTCACTCATTAGGCACCCCAGGCTTTACACTTTATGCTTCCGGCTCGTATGTTGT
GTGGAATTGTGAGCGGATAACAATTTCACACAGGAAACAGCTATGACCATGATTACGCCAAGCTCGAAAT
TAACCCTCACTAAAGGGAACAAAAGCTGGAGCTAAGCTTGCTTGTTCTTTTTGCAGAAGCTCAGAATAAA
CGCTCAACTTTGGCAGATCTGACGTCAGGCCTTACGTAATCACAAGTTTGTACAAAAAAGCTGAACGAGA
AACGTAAAATGATATAAATATCAATATATTAAATTAGATTTTGCATAAAAAACAGACTACATAATACTGT
AAAACACAACATATCCAGTCACTATGGCGGCCGCATTAGGCACCCCAGGCTTTACACTTTATGCTTCCGG
CTCGTATAATGTGTGGATTTTGAGTTAGGATCCGGCGAGATTTTCAGGAGCTAAGGAAGCTAAAATGGAG
AAAAAAATCACTGGATATACCACCGTTGATATATCCCAATGGCATCGTAAAGAACATTTTGAGGCATTTC
AGTCAGTTGCTCAATGTACCTATAACCAGACCGTTCAGCTGGATATTACGGCCTTTTTAAAGACCGTAAA
GAAAAATAAGCACAAGTTTTATCCGGCCTTTATTCACATTCTTGCCCGCCTGATGAATGCTCATCCGGAA
TTCCGTATGGCAATGAAAGACGGTGAGCTGGTGATATGGGATAGTGTTCACCCTTGTTACACCGTTTTCC
ATGAGCAAACTGAAACGTTTTCATCGCTCTGGAGTGAATACCACGACGATTTCCGGCAGTTTCTACACAT
ATATTCGCAAGATGTGGCGTGTTACGGTGAAAACCTGGCCTATTTCCCTAAAGGGTTTATTGAGAATATG
TTTTTCGTCTCAGCCAATCCCTGGGTGAGTTTCACCAGTTTTGATTTAAACGTGGCCAATATGGACAACT
TCTTCGCCCCCGTTTTCACCATGGGCAAATATTATACGCAAGGCGACAAGGTGCTGATGCCGCTGGCGAT
TCAGGTTCATCATGCCGTCTGTGATGGCTTCCATGTCGGCAGAATGCTTAATGAATTACAACAGTACTGC
GATGAGTGGCAGGGCGGGGCGTAAACGCGTGGATCCGGCTTACTAAAAGCCAGATAACAGTATGCGTATT
TGCGCGCTGATTTTTGCGGTATAAGAATATATACTGATATGTATACCCGAAGTATGTCAAAAAGAGGTGT
GCTATGAAGCAGCGTATTACAGTGACAGTTGACAGCGACAGCTATCAGTTGCTCAAGGCATATATGATGT
CAATATCTCCGGTCTGGTAAGCACAACCATGCAGAATGAAGCCCGTCGTCTGCGTGCCGAACGCTGGAAA
GCGGAAAATCAGGAAGGGATGGCTGAGGTCGCCCGGTTTATTGAAATGAACGGCTCTTTTGCTGACGAGA
ACAGGGACTGGTGAAATGCAGTTTAAGGTTTACACCTATAAAAGAGAGAGCCGTTATCGTCTGTTTGTGG
ATGTACAGAGTGATATTATTGACACGCCCGGGCGACGGATGGTGATCCCCCTGGCCAGTGCACGTCTGCT
GTCAGATAAAGTCTCCCGTGAACTTTACCCGGTGGTGCATATCGGGGATGAAAGCTGGCGCATGATGACC
ACCGATATGGCCAGTGTGCCGGTCTCCGTTATCGGGGAAGAAGTGGCTGATCTCAGCCACCGCGAAAATG
ACATCAAAAACGCCATTAACCTGATGTTCTGGGGAATATAAATGTCAGGCTCCCTTATACACAGCCAGTC
TGCAGGTCGACCATAGTGACTGGATATGTTGTGTTTTACAGTATTATGTAGTCTGTTTTTTATGCAAAAT
CTAATTTAATATATTGATATTTATATCATTTTACGTTTCTCGTTCAGCTTTCTTGTACAAAGTGGTGATA
AACTTAGATATGGCAGAAATCGGTACTGGCTTTCCATTCGACCCCCATTATGTGGAAGTCCTGGGCGAGC
GCATGCACTACGTCGATGTTGGTCCGCGCGATGGCACCCCTGTGCTGTTCCTGCACGGTAACCCGACCTC
CTCCTACGTGTGGCGCAACATCATCCCGCATGTTGCACCGACCCATCGCTGCATTGCTCCAGACCTGATC
GGTATGGGCAAATCCGACAAACCAGACCTGGGTTATTTCTTCGACGACCACGTCCGCTTCATGGATGCCT
TCATCGAAGCCCTGGGTCTGGAAGAGGTCGTCCTGGTCATTCACGACTGGGGCTCCGCTCTGGGTTTCCA
CTGGGCCAAGCGCAATCCAGAGCGCGTCAAAGGTATTGCATTTATGGAGTTCATCCGCCCTATCCCGACC
TGGGACGAATGGCCAGAATTTGCCCGCGAGACCTTCCAGGCCTTCCGCACCACCGACGTCGGCCGCAAGC
TGATCATCGATCAGAACGTTTTTATCGAGGGTACGCTGCCGATGGGTGTCGTCCGCCCGCTGACTGAAGT
CGAGATGGACCATTACCGCGAGCCGTTCCTGAATCCTGTTGACCGCGAGCCACTGTGGCGCTTCCCAAAC
GAGCTGCCAATCGCCGGTGAGCCAGCGAACATCGTCGCGCTGGTCGAAGAATACATGGACTGGCTGCACC
AGTCCCCTGTCCCGAAGCTGCTGTTCTGGGGCACCCCAGGCGTTCTGATCCCACCGGCCGAAGCCGCTCG
CCTGGCCAAAAGCCTGCCTAACTGCAAGGCTGTGGACATCGGCCCGGGTCTGAATCTGCTGCAAGAAGAC
AACCCGGACCTGATCGGCAGCGAGATCGCGCGCTGGCTGTCGACGCTCGAGATTTCCTAACCTAGGAACC
AGCCTCAAGAACACCCGAATGGAGTCTCTAAGCTACATAATACCAACTTACACTTTACAAAATGTTGTCC
CCCAAAATGTAGCCATTCGTATCTGCYCCWAAWAAAAARAAARTTTYTTCMCAWTCTAAAAAAAAAAAAA
AAAAAAAAAAAAAAAAAAANMCCCCCCCCCCCCCCCCCTGCAGGGCCAAGTCGGCCGGCGCGCCATTCGC
CCTATAGTGAGTCGTATTACAATTCACTGGCCGTCGTTTTACAACGTCGTGACTGGGAAAACCCTGGCGT
TACCCAACTTAATCGCCTTGCAGCACATCCCCCTTTCGCCAGCTGGCGTAATAGCGAAGAGGCCCGCACC
GATCGCCCTTCCCAACAGTTGCGCAGCCTGAATGGCGAATGGAAATTGTAAGCGTTAATATTTTGTTAAA
ATTCGCGTTAAATTTTTGTTAAATCAGCTCATTTTTTAACCAATAGGCCGAAATCGGCAAAATCCCTTAT
AAATCAAAAGAATAGACCGAGATAGGGT
[37 nt withheld, positions 5419-5455]
AAAGAACGTGGACTCCAACGTCAAAGG
[49 nt withheld, positions 5483-5531]
T
[91 nt withheld, positions 5533-5623]
G
[124 nt withheld, positions 5625-5748]
CAGGTG
Features (pLannotate 1.2.2; 21 found; start..end, strand, type, name):
     21..125     +  promoter       AmpR promoter: bla
    126..986     +  CDS            AmpR: β-lactamase; bla; confers resistance to ampicillin, carbenicillin, and related antibiotics
   1157..1745    +  rep_origin     ori: high-copy-number ColE1/pMB1/pBR322/pUC origin of replication
   1928..2020    +  CDS            lacI (fragment): lac repressor; lacI; The lac repressor binds to the lac operator to inhibit transcription in E. coli. This inhibition can be relieved by adding lactose or isopropyl-β-D-thiogalactopyranoside (IPTG).
   2033..2054    +  protein_bind   CAP binding site: CAP binding activates transcription in the presence of cAMP. E. coli catabolite activator protein
   2069..2099    +  promoter       lac promoter: promoter for the E. coli lac operon
   2107..2123    +  protein_bind   lac operator: The lac repressor binds to the lac operator to inhibit transcription in E. coli. This inhibition can be relieved by adding lactose or isopropyl-β-D-thiogalactopyranoside (IPTG). lac repressor encoded by lacI
   2168..2186    +  promoter       T3 promoter: promoter for bacteriophage T3 RNA polymerase
   2211..2253    +  5'UTR          Xenopus globin 5'-UTR: translational enhancer from the 5'-UTR of the major beta-globin gene of Xenopus laevis
   2282..2406    +  protein_bind   attR1: mutant version of attR; recombination site for the Gateway® LR reaction LR Clonase™
   2431..2461    +  promoter       lac UV5 promoter: E. coli lac promoter with an "up" mutation
   2486..2514    +  promoter       cat promoter (fragment): promoter of the E. coli cat gene encoding chloramphenicol acetyltransferase
   2515..3174    +  CDS            CmR: chloramphenicol acetyltransferase; cat; confers resistance to chloramphenicol
   3353..3511    +  CDS            ccdA (fragment): CCDA_ECO57 - Also known as H, letA. Experimental evidence at protein level: Swiss-Prot protein existence level 1. Antitoxin component of a type II toxin-antitoxin (TA) system which inhibits the post-segregational killing (PSK) of plasmid-free cells, also referred to as a plasmid addiction system. Binds to and blocks the activity of CcdB; will also remove bound CcdB protein from the CcdB-GyrA complex by forming a CcdA-CcdB complex, a process termed rejuvenation. Functions as a transcriptional corepressor for the ccdAB operon, repression also requires CcdB (By similarity). From Escherichia coli
   3516..3818    +  CDS            ccdB: CCDB_ECOLI - Also known as G, letB, letD. Experimental evidence at protein level: Swiss-Prot protein existence level 1. Toxic component of a type II toxin-antitoxin (TA) system, functioning in plasmid maintainence. Responsible for the post- segregational killing (PSK) of plasmid-free cells, also referred to as a plasmid addiction system. Half-life of over 2 hours. Cell killing by CcdB is accompanied by filamentation, defects in chromosome and plasmid segregation, defects in cell division, formation of anucleate cells, decreased DNA synthesis and plasmid loss. Interferes with the activity of DN
   3862..3986    -  protein_bind   attR2: mutant version of attR; recombination site for the Gateway® LR reaction LR Clonase™
   4000..4887    +  CDS            HaloTag®: modified bacterial dehalogenase that forms covalent bonds with chloroalkane derivatives
   4897..5020    +  3'UTR          Xenopus globin 3'-UTR: 3'-UTR of the major beta-globin gene of Xenopus laevis
   5111..5129    -  promoter       T7 promoter: promoter for bacteriophage T7 RNA polymerase
   5132..5289    +  CDS            lacZα (fragment): LacZα fragment of β-galactosidase; lacZ fragment
   5320..5748    -  rep_origin     f1 ori (sequence partly withheld): f1 bacteriophage origin of replication; arrow indicates direction of (+) strand synthesis
