[The description below was written by a language model from this plasmid's Addgene catalogue record and pLannotate feature annotations shown in this document.]
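Description:
pDEST-Spe4-RfA-Halotag-stop is an empty Gateway destination vector, 5,754 bp, built for making synthetic mRNA that encodes a protein of interest fused at its C-terminus to HaloTag. It derives from the pDEST-Spe4-RfA backbone, into which the HaloTag coding sequence was inserted downstream of the Gateway cassette. The plasmid replicates in E. coli from a high-copy ColE1/pUC-type origin and also carries an f1 origin. Ampicillin resistance (bla) sits on the backbone, while chloramphenicol resistance lies inside the Gateway cassette. Because the cassette also contains the toxic ccdB gene, the unrecombined vector has to be maintained in a ccdB-tolerant strain.

The functional unit reads from a T3 RNA polymerase promoter through the Xenopus beta-globin 5'-UTR, a translational enhancer, into the attR1–CmR–ccdB–attR2 cassette, followed by HaloTag and the Xenopus beta-globin 3'-UTR. An LR recombination with an entry clone swaps the CmR/ccdB segment for the open reading frame of interest, and ccdB provides counter-selection against unrecombined plasmid in standard strains. To join in frame with HaloTag, the incoming coding sequence would need to lack its own stop codon; the "stop" in the name suggests termination is supplied after the tag. In vitro transcription from the T3 promoter then yields a globin-UTR-flanked mRNA. HaloTag is a modified dehalogenase that covalently binds chloroalkane ligands, so the fusion can be labelled with fluorescent ligands.

The depositor designed it for overexpression by mRNA microinjection into ascidian eggs, and suggests it is likely also to suit zebrafish, Xenopus, sea urchin and cnidarian embryos. Remnants of the parental cloning vector (lac promoter/operator, lacZα and lacI fragments, an antisense T7 promoter) are also annotated.
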