Addgene plasmid #186387: pDEST-Spe4-RfA-Halotag-stop
Purpose: (Empty Backbone) Destination vector for the expression of a fluorescent fusion of a protein of interest with C-ter Halo tag into embryos, by mRNA microinjection
Depositing lab: Patrick Lemaire. Depositing organization: CNRS UMR 5237, Centre de Recherche en Biologie cellulaire de Montpellier.
Backbone
  Vector backbone: pDEST-Spe4-RfA
  Backbone size (bp): 5754
  Vector type: Gateway destination vector
  Selectable markers: ccdB gene
Growth in bacteria
  Bacterial resistance: Chloramphenicol and Ampicillin, 25 & 100 μg/mL
  Growth temperature: 37°C
  Growth strain: ccdB Survival
  Copy number: High Copy
Gene/Insert
  Gene/Insert name: None
Terms and licenses: Academic/Nonprofit Terms; Industry Terms: Not Available to Industry
Depositor comments: Gateway destination vector for mRNA production to overexpress a protein of interest following microinjection into ascidian eggs. Likely to be useful for zebrafish, Xenopus, urchin and cnidarian (Clytia, Nematostella...) overexpression studies as well. Backbone was modified by insertion of C terminal Halotag tag at EcoR V/Avr II restriction site
How to cite: pDEST-Spe4-RfA-Halotag-stop was a gift from Patrick Lemaire (Addgene plasmid # 186387 ; http://n2t.net/addgene:186387 ; RRID:Addgene_186387)
